>Addgene plasmid #83795 | pBS10 | depositor full sequence | sequence record 160032 | pBS10 sequence 4875 bps
GAACGCGGCCGCCAGCTGAAGCTTCGTACGCTGCAGGTCGACGGATCCCCGGGTTAATTAACAGTAAAGG
AGAAGAACTTTTCACTGGAGTTGTCCCAATTCTTGTTGAATTAGATGGTGATGTTAATGGGCACAAATTT
TCTGTCAGTGGAGAGGGTGAAGGTGATGCAACATACGGAAAACTTACCCTTAAATTTATTTGCACTACTG
GAAAACTACCTGTTCCATGGCCAACACTTGTCACTACTTTGACTTGGGGTGTTCAATGCTTTGCTAGATA
CCCAGATCATATGAAACAGCATGACTTTTTCAAGAGTGCCATGCCCGAAGGTTATGTACAGGAAAGAACT
ATATTTTTCAAAGATGACGGGAACTACAAGACACGTGCTGAAGTCAAGTTTGAAGGTGATACCCTTGTTA
ATAGAATCGAGTTAAAAGGTATTGATTTTAAAGAAGATGGAAACATTCTTGGACACAAATTGGAATACAA
CGCTATTTCAGATAATGTATACATCACTGCAGACAAACAAAAGAATGGAATCAAAGCTAATTTCAAAATT
AGACACAACATTGAAGATGGAAGCGTTCAACTAGCAGACCATTATCAACAAAATACTCCAATTGGCGATG
GCCCTGTCCTTTTACCAGACAACCATTACCTGTCCACACAATCTGCCCTTTCGAAAGATCCCAACGAAAA
GAGAGACCACATGGTCCTTCTTGAGTTTGTAACAGCTGCTGGGATTACACTAGGCATGGATGAACTATAC
AAATAGGGCGCGCCAGATCTGTTTAGCTTGCCTCGTCCCCGCCGGGTCACCCGGCCAGCGACATGGAGGC
CCAGAATACCCTCCTTGACAGTCTTGACGTGCGCAGCTCAGGGGCATGATGTGACTGTCGCCCGTACATT
TAGCCCATACATCCCCATGTATAATCATTTGCATCCATACATTTTGATGGCCGCACGGCGCGAAGCAAAA
ATTACGGCTCCTCGCTGCAGACCTGCGAGCAGGGAAACGCTCCCCTCACAGACGCGTTGAATTGTCCCCA
CGCCGCGCCCCTGTAGAGAAATATAAAAGGTTAGGATTTGCCACTGAGGTTCTTCTTTCATATACTTCCT
TTTAAAATCTTGCTAGGATACAGTTCTCACATCACATCCGAACATAAACAACCATGGGTAAAAAGCCTGA
ACTCACCGCGACGTCTGTCGAGAAGTTTCTGATCGAAAAGTTCGACAGCGTCTCCGACCTGATGCAGCTC
TCGGAGGGCGAAGAATCTCGTGCTTTCAGCTTCGATGTAGGAGGGCGTGGATATGTCCTGCGGGTAAATA
GCTGCGCCGATGGTTTCTACAAAGATCGTTATGTTTATCGGCACTTTGCATCGGCCGCGCTCCCGATTCC
GGAAGTGCTTGACATTGGGGAATTCAGCGAGAGCCTGACCTATTGCATCTCCCGCCGTGCACAGGGTGTC
ACGTTGCAAGACCTGCCTGAAACCGAACTGCCCGCTGTTCTGCAGCCGGTCGCGGAGGCCATGGATGCGA
TCGCTGCGGCCGATCTTAGCCAGACGAGCGGGTTCGGCCCATTCGGACCGCAAGGAATCGGTCAATACAC
TACATGGCGTGATTTCATATGCGCGATTGCTGATCCCCATGTGTATCACTGGCAAACTGTGATGGACGAC
ACCGTCAGTGCGTCCGTCGCGCAGGCTCTCGATGAGCTGATGCTTTGGGCCGAGGACTGCCCCGAAGTCC
GGCACCTCGTGCACGCGGATTTCGGCTCCAACAATGTCCTGACGGACAATGGCCGCATAACAGCGGTCAT
TGACTGGAGCGAGGCGATGTTCGGGGATTCCCAATACGAGGTCGCCAACATCTTCTTCTGGAGGCCGTGG
TTGGCTTGTATGGAGCAGCAGACGCGCTACTTCGAGCGGAGGCATCCGGAGCTTGCAGGATCGCCGCGGC
TCCGGGCGTATATGCTCCGCATTGGTCTTGACCAACTCTATCAGAGCTTGGTTGACGGCAATTTCGATGA
TGCAGCTTGGGCGCAGGGTCGATGCGACGCAATCGTCCGATCCGGAGCCGGGACTGTCGGGCGTACACAA
ATCGCCCGCAGAAGCGCGGCCGTCTGGACCGATGGCTGTGTAGAAGTACTCGCCGATAGTGGAAACCGAC
GCCCCAGCACTCGTCCGAGGGCAAAGGAATAATCAGTACTGACAATAAAAAGATTCTTGTTTTCAAGAAC
TTGTCATTTGTATAGTTTTTTTATATTGTAGTTGTTCTATTTTAATCAAATGTTAGCGTGATTTATATTT
TTTTTCGCCTCGACATCATCTGCCCAGATGCGAAGTTAAGTGCGCAGAAAGTAATATCATGCGTCAATCG
TATGTGAATGCTGGTCGCTATACTGCTGTCGATTCGATACTAACGCCGCCATCCAGTGTCGAAAACGAGC
TCGAATTCATCGATGATATCAGATCCACTAGTGGCCTATGCGGCCGCGGATCTGCCGGTCTCCCTATAGT
GAGTCGTATTAATTTCGATAAGCCAGGTTAACCTGCATTAATGAATCGGCCAACGCGCGGGGAGAGGCGG
TTTGCGTATTGGGCGCTCTTCCGCTTCCTCGCTCACTGACTCGCTGCGCTCGGTCGTTCGGCTGCGGCGA
GCGGTATCAGCTCACTCAAAGGCGGTAATACGGTTATCCACAGAATCAGGGGATAACGCAGGAAAGAACA
TGTGAGCAAAAGGCCAGCAAAAGGCCAGGAACCGTAAAAAGGCCGCGTTGCTGGCGTTTTTCCATAGGCT
CCGCCCCCCTGACGAGCATCACAAAAATCGACGCTCAAGTCAGAGGTGGCGAAACCCGACAGGACTATAA
AGATACCAGGCGTTTCCCCCTGGAAGCTCCCTCGTGCGCTCTCCTGTTCCGACCCTGCCGCTTACCGGAT
ACCTGTCCGCCTTTCTCCCTTCGGGAAGCGTGGCGCTTTCTCAATGCTCACGCTGTAGGTATCTCAGTTC
GGTGTAGGTCGTTCGCTCCAAGCTGGGCTGTGTGCACGAACCCCCCGTTCAGCCCGACCGCTGCGCCTTA
TCCGGTAACTATCGTCTTGAGTCCAACCCGGTAAGACACGACTTATCGCCACTGGCAGCAGCCACTGGTA
ACAGGATTAGCAGAGCGAGGTATGTAGGCGGTGCTACAGAGTTCTTGAAGTGGTGGCCTAACTACGGCTA
CACTAGAAGGACAGTATTTGGTATCTGCGCTCTGCTGAAGCCAGTTACCTTCGGAAAAAGAGTTGGTAGC
TCTTGATCCGGCAAACAAACCACCGCTGGTAGCGGTGGTTTTTTTGTTTGCAAGCAGCAGATTACGCGCA
GAAAAAAAGGATCTCAAGAAGATCCTTTGATCTTTTCTACGGGGTCTGACGCTCAGTGGAACGAAAACTC
ACGTTAAGGGATTTTGGTCATGAGATTATCAAAAAGGATCTTCACCTAGATCCTTTTAAATTAAAAATGA
AGTTTTAAATCAATCTAAAGTATATATGAGTAAACTTGGTCTGACAGTTACCAATGCTTAATCAGTGAGG
CACCTATCTCAGCGATCTGTCTATTTCGTTCATCCATAGTTGCCTGACTCCCCGTCGTGTAGATAACTAC
GATACGGGAGGGCTTACCATCTGGCCCCAGTGCTGCAATGATACCGCGAGACCCACGCTCACCGGCTCCA
GATTTATCAGCAATAAACCAGCCAGCCGGAAGGGCCGAGCGCAGAAGTGGTCCTGCAACTTTATCCGCCT
CCATCCAGTCTATTAATTGTTGCCGGGAAGCTAGAGTAAGTAGTTCGCCAGTTAATAGTTTGCGCAACGT
TGTTGCCATTGCTACAGGCATCGTGGTGTCACGCTCGTCGTTTGGTATGGCTTCATTCAGCTCCGGTTCC
CAACGATCAAGGCGAGTTACATGATCCCCCATGTTGTGCAAAAAAGCGGTTAGCTCCTTCGGTCCTCCGA
TCGTTGTCAGAAGTAAGTTGGCCGCAGTGTTATCACTCATGGTTATGGCAGCACTGCATAATTCTCTTAC
TGTCATGCCATCCGTAAGATGCTTTTCTGTGACTGGTGAGTACTCAACCAAGTCATTCTGAGAATAGTGT
ATGCGGCGACCGAGTTGCTCTTGCCCGGCGTCAATACGGGATAATACCGCGCCACATAGCAGAACTTTAA
AAGTGCTCATCATTGGAAAACGTTCTTCGGGGCGAAAACTCTCAAGGATCTTACCGCTGTTGAGATCCAG
TTCGATGTAACCCACTCGTGCACCCAACTGATCTTCAGCATCTTTTACTTTCACCAGCGTTTCTGGGTGA
GCAAAAACAGGAAGGCAAAATGCCGCAAAAAAGGGAATAAGGGCGACACGGAAATGTTGAATACTCATAC
TCTTCCTTTTTCAATATTATTGAAGCATTTATCAGGGTTATTGTCTCATGAGCGGATACATATTTGAATG
TATTTAGAAAAATAAACAAATAGGGGTTCCGCGCACATTTCCCCGAAAAGTGCCACCTGACGTCTAAGAA
ACCATTATTATCATGACATTAACCTATAAAAATAGGCGTATCACGAGGCCCTTTCGTCTCGCGCGTTTCG
GTGATGACGGTGAAAACCTCTGACACATGCAGCTCCCGGAGACGGTCACAGCTTGTCTGTAAGCGGATGC
CGGGAGCAGACAAGCCCGTCAGGGCGCGTCAGCGGGTGTTGGCGGGTGTCGGGGCTGGCTTAACTATGCG
GCATCAGAGCAGATTGTACTGAGAGTGCACCATATGGACATATTGTCGTTAGAACGCGGCTACAATTAAT
ACATAACCTTATGTATCATACACATACGATTTAGGTGACACTATA
Features (pLannotate 1.2.2; 10 found; start..end, strand, type, name):
     63..773     +  CDS            Cerulean: Cerulean is a basic (constitutively fluorescent) cyan fluorescent protein published in 2004, derived from Aequorea victoria. It has low acid sensitivity.
    830..2405    +  gene           hphMX6: yeast selectable marker conferring hygromycin resistance
   2513..2531    -  promoter       T7 promoter: promoter for bacteriophage T7 RNA polymerase
   2553..2606    -  CDS            lacI (fragment): lac repressor; lacI; The lac repressor binds to the lac operator to inhibit transcription in E. coli. This inhibition can be relieved by adding lactose or isopropyl-β-D-thiogalactopyranoside (IPTG).
   2789..3377    -  rep_origin     ori: high-copy-number ColE1/pMB1/pBR322/pUC origin of replication
   3548..4408    -  CDS            AmpR: β-lactamase; bla; confers resistance to ampicillin, carbenicillin, and related antibiotics
   4409..4513    -  promoter       AmpR promoter: bla
   4608..4643    +  CDS            rop (fragment): Rop protein, which maintains plasmids at low copy number; rop
   4745..4796    +  misc_feature   bom (fragment): basis of mobility region from pBR322
   4859..2       +  promoter       SP6 promoter (across the origin): promoter for bacteriophage SP6 RNA polymerase
