[The description below was written by a language model from this plasmid's Addgene catalogue record and pLannotate feature annotations shown in this document.]
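Description:
pBS10 is a 4,875 bp yeast tagging plasmid derived from pBS4, in which the CFP coding sequence of the parent has been mutated to the Cerulean variant, a constitutively fluorescent cyan protein derived from Aequorea victoria GFP. It is catalogued as a yeast expression vector, but the feature table shows no yeast origin of replication or centromere and no promoter directly upstream of the fluorescent protein. This fits its stated purpose as a source of a cassette for adding a C-terminal Cerulean tag to yeast proteins, rather than as an autonomously maintained expression plasmid. In E. coli it is propagated through a high-copy ColE1/pUC-type origin and selected with ampicillin via the β-lactamase gene and its native promoter.

The functional module consists of the Cerulean open reading frame followed immediately by the hphMX6 marker, a self-contained yeast selection cassette conferring hygromycin B resistance. The two elements lie in the same orientation and are bracketed by SP6 and T7 bacteriophage promoters, which here mainly serve as flanking priming sites (SP6 is listed as the sequencing primer site). In plasmids with this layout, the tag-plus-marker unit is typically amplified with primers carrying homology to the 3′ end of a target gene and integrated by homologous recombination, so that the fusion is expressed from the gene's own chromosomal promoter; the record itself does not spell out this procedure. Short lacI, rop and bom fragments are non-functional backbone remnants. The associated publication concerns fluorescence resonance energy transfer with GFP colour variants, suggesting that Cerulean fusions made with this plasmid are used as the cyan partner in FRET and in localisation studies in yeast.
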