Addgene plasmid #83795: pBS10
Purpose: Useful for tagging yeast proteins with C-terminal Cerulean tag; hygromycin-B selection
Depositing lab: Eric Muller. Depositing organization: University of Washington. Publication: Fluorescence resonance energy transfer using color variants of green fluorescent protein. Hailey DW, Davis TN, Muller EG. Methods Enzymol. 2002;351:34-49. PubMed 12073355.
Backbone
  Vector backbone: pBS4 (Addgene plasmid 83793)
  Backbone size w/o insert (bp): 4875
  Modifications to backbone: CFP has been mutated to the Cerulean variant
  Vector type: Yeast Expression
  Selectable markers: Hygromycin
Growth in bacteria
  Bacterial resistance: Ampicillin, 100 μg/mL
  Growth temperature: 37°C
  Growth strain: DH5alpha
  Copy number: Unknown
Gene/Insert
  Gene/Insert name: Cerulean
  Cloning method: Unknown
  Sequencing primers: 5′ SP6
Terms and licenses: Academic/Nonprofit Terms; Industry Terms: Not Available to Industry
Depositor comments: For more information, see http://yeastrc.org/yeastrc/pages/plasmids_protocols.html
How to cite: pBS10 was a gift from Eric Muller (Addgene plasmid # 83795 ; http://n2t.net/addgene:83795 ; RRID:Addgene_83795)
