>Addgene plasmid #83795 | pBS10 | addgene partial sequence | sequence record 161049 | pRS-marker 5'-cggcatcagagcagattgta-3'
TATTGTCGTTAGAACGCGGCTACAATTAATACATAACCTTATGTATCATACACATACGATTTAGGTGACA
CTATAGAACGCGGCCGCCAGCTGAAGCTTCGTACGCTGCAGGTCGACGGATCCCCGGGTTAATTAACAGT
AAAGGAGAAGAACTTTTCACTGGAGTTGTCCCAATTCTTGTTGAATTAGATGGTGATGTTAATGGGCACA
AATTTTCTGTCAGTGGAGAGGGTGAAGGTGATGCAACATACGGAAAACTTACCCTTAAATTTATTTGCAC
TACTGGAAAACTACCTGTTCCATGGCCAACACTTGTCACTACTTTGACTTGGGGTGTTCAATGCTTTGCT
AGATACCCAGATCATATGAAACAGCATGACTTTTTCAAGAGTGCCATGCCCGAAGGTTATGTACAGGAAA
GAACTATATTTTTCAAAGATGACGGGAACTACAAGACACGTGCTGAAGTCAAGTTTGAAGGTGATACCCT
TGTTAATAGAATCGAGTTAAAAGGTATTGATTTTAAAGAAGATGGAAACATTCTTGGACACAAATTGGAA
TACAACGCTATTTCAGATAATGTATACATCACTGCAGACAAACAAAAGAATGGAATCAAAGCTAATTTCA
AAATTAGACACAACATTGAAGATGGAAGCGTTCAACTAGCAGACCATTATCAACAAAATACTCCAATTGG
CGATGGCCCTGTCCTTTTACCAGACAACCATTACCTGTCCACACAATCTGCCCTTTCGAAAGATCCCAAC
GAAAAGAGAGACCACATGGTCCTTCTTGAGTTTGTAACAGCTGCTGGGATTACACTAGGCATGGATGAAC
TATACAAATAGGGCGCGCCAGATCTGTTTAGCTTGCCTCGTCCCCGCCGGGTCACCCGGCCAGCGACATG
GAGGCCCAGAATACCCTCCTTGACAGTCTTGACGTGCGCAGCTCAGGGGCATGATGTGACTGTCGCCCGT
ACATTTAGCCCATACATCCCCATGTATAATCATTTGCATCC
