>Addgene plasmid #83795 | pBS10 | addgene partial sequence | sequence record 161050 | Tef-promoter-F 5'-GGATACAGTTCTCACATCAC-3'
AAGCCTGAACTCACCGCGACGTCTGTCGAGAAGTTTCTGATCGAAAAGTTCGACAGCGTCTCCGACCTGA
TGCAGCTCTCGGAGGGCGAAGAATCTCGTGCTTTCAGCTTCGATGTAGGAGGGCGTGGATATGTCCTGCG
GGTAAATAGCTGCGCCGATGGTTTCTACAAAGATCGTTATGTTTATCGGCACTTTGCATCGGCCGCGCTC
CCGATTCCGGAAGTGCTTGACATTGGGGAATTCAGCGAGAGCCTGACCTATTGCATCTCCCGCCGTGCAC
AGGGTGTCACGTTGCAAGACCTGCCTGAAACCGAACTGCCCGCTGTTCTGCAGCCGGTCGCGGAGGCCAT
GGATGCGATCGCTGCGGCCGATCTTAGCCAGACGAGCGGGTTCGGCCCATTCGGACCGCAAGGAATCGGT
CAATACACTACATGGCGTGATTTCATATGCGCGATTGCTGATCCCCATGTGTATCACTGGCAAACTGTGA
TGGACGACACCGTCAGTGCGTCCGTCGCGCAGGCTCTCGATGAGCTGATGCTTTGGGCCGAGGACTGCCC
CGAAGTCCGGCACCTCGTGCACGCGGATTTCGGCTCCAACAATGTCCTGACGGACAATGGCCGCATAACA
GCGGTCATTGACTGGAGCGAGGCGATGTTCGGGGATTCCCAATACGAGGTCGCCAACATCTTCTTCTGGA
GGCCGTGGTTGGCTTGTATGGAGCAGCAGACGCGCTACTTCGAGCGGAGGCATCCGGAGCTTGCAGGATC
GCCGCGGCTCCGGGCGTATATGCTCCGCATTGGTCTTGACCAACTCTATCAGAGCTTGGTTGACGGCAAT
TTCGATGATGCAGCTTGGGCGCAGGGTCGATGCGACGCAATCGTCCGATCCGGAGCCGGGACTGTCGGGC
GTACACAAATCGCCCGCAGAAGCGCGGCCGTCTGGACCGATGGCTGTGTAGAA
